Addgene plasmid #87383: p426_Cas9_gRNA-ARS208a
Purpose: All-in-one CRISPR plasmid for integrating, deleting, or replacing a gene in S. cerevisiae. High-copy, URA3 plasmid contains human codon-optimized Cas9 and a guide RNA targeting ARS208a sequence GTCCGCTAAACAAAAGATCT in yeast chromosome 2.
Depositing lab: Aindrila Mukhopadhyay. Depositing organization: Lawrence Berkeley National Laboratory. Publication: A Cas9-based toolkit to program gene expression in Saccharomyces cerevisiae. Reider Apel A, d'Espaux L, Wehrs M, Sachs D, Li RA, Tong GJ, Garber M, Nnadi O, Zhuang W, Hillson NJ, Keasling JD, Mukhopadhyay A. Nucleic Acids Res. 2017 Jan 9;45(1):496-508. doi: 10.1093/nar/gkw1023. Epub 2016 Nov 28. PubMed 27899650.
Backbone
  Vector backbone: p426
  Vector type: CRISPR
  Selectable markers: URA3
Growth in bacteria
  Bacterial resistance: Ampicillin, 100 μg/mL
  Growth temperature: 37°C
  Growth strain: DH5alpha
  Copy number: High Copy
Gene/Insert
  Gene/Insert name: Human Optimized S. pyogenes Cas9 and guide RNA targeting ARS208a
  gRNA/shRNA sequence: GTCCGCTAAACAAAAGATCT
  Species: S. cerevisiae (budding yeast)
  Promoter: ADH1, pTyrosine
  Cloning method: Gibson Cloning
  Sequencing primers: 5′ M13 Rev
Terms and licenses: Academic/Nonprofit Terms; Industry Terms: Not Available to Industry
How to cite: p426_Cas9_gRNA-ARS208a was a gift from Aindrila Mukhopadhyay (Addgene plasmid # 87383 ; http://n2t.net/addgene:87383 ; RRID:Addgene_87383)
