[The description below was written by a language model from this plasmid's Addgene catalogue record and pLannotate feature annotations shown in this document.]
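Description:
p426_Cas9_gRNA-ARS208a is an all-in-one CRISPR plasmid for genome editing in Saccharomyces cerevisiae, built on the p426 yeast–E. coli shuttle backbone. In yeast it replicates as a high-copy episome from the 2μ origin and is selected through the URA3 auxotrophic marker, which can also be counterselected with 5-FOA to cure the plasmid after editing. In E. coli it is maintained by a high-copy ColE1/pUC-type origin with ampicillin resistance (bla). An f1 origin and remnants of the lac/lacZα cloning region with flanking T3 and T7 promoters are carried over from the parental vector.

The payload consists of two expression units arranged in the same orientation. A human codon-optimized Streptococcus pyogenes Cas9 coding sequence is driven by the yeast ADH1 promoter and terminated by the CYC1 terminator. Upstream of it, the guide RNA is expressed from a tyrosine tRNA promoter: the annotated tRNA element lies ahead of the S. pyogenes gRNA scaffold, an arrangement in which the tRNA provides RNA polymerase III transcription. The 20-nt spacer directs Cas9 to the ARS208a site on yeast chromosome 2.

According to the record, the plasmid is used for integrating, deleting or replacing a gene in S. cerevisiae. Cas9 cutting at ARS208a would presumably be repaired by homologous recombination with a separately supplied donor, which this plasmid does not carry. It belongs to a Cas9-based toolkit for programming gene expression in yeast. The depositor sequence and the repository's sequencing result differ slightly in length (11,117 versus 11,106 nt) but carry the same set of annotated features.
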