Features (pLannotate 1.2.2; 22 found; start..end, strand, type, name):
     69..1411    +  rep_origin     2μ ori: yeast 2μ plasmid origin of replication
   1438..1542    +  promoter       AmpR promoter: bla
   1543..2403    +  CDS            AmpR: β-lactamase; bla; confers resistance to ampicillin, carbenicillin, and related antibiotics
   2574..3162    +  rep_origin     ori: high-copy-number ColE1/pMB1/pBR322/pUC origin of replication
   3345..3437    +  CDS            lacI (fragment): lac repressor; lacI; The lac repressor binds to the lac operator to inhibit transcription in E. coli. This inhibition can be relieved by adding lactose or isopropyl-β-D-thiogalactopyranoside (IPTG).
   3450..3471    +  protein_bind   CAP binding site: CAP binding activates transcription in the presence of cAMP. E. coli catabolite activator protein
   3486..3516    +  promoter       lac promoter: promoter for the E. coli lac operon
   3520..3542    +  protein_bind   lac operator (fragment): The lac repressor binds to the lac operator to inhibit transcription in E. coli. This inhibition can be relieved by adding lactose or isopropyl-β-D-thiogalactopyranoside (IPTG). lac repressor encoded by lacI
   3585..3603    +  promoter       T3 promoter: promoter for bacteriophage T3 RNA polymerase
   3648..3736    +  ncRNA          tRNA: Accession: RF00005 - tRNA
   3830..3905    +  misc_RNA       gRNA scaffold: guide RNA scaffold for the Streptococcus pyogenes CRISPR/Cas9 system
   3991..4695    +  promoter       ADH1 promoter: S. cerevisiae ADH1; promoter for alcohol dehydrogenase 1
   4705..8808    +  CDS            cas9: CAS9_STRP1 - Also known as csn1 From Streptococcus pyogenes serotype M1.
   8903..9092    +  terminator     CYC1 terminator: S. cerevisiae CYC1; transcription terminator for CYC1
   9123..9141    -  promoter       T7 promoter: promoter for bacteriophage T7 RNA polymerase
   9149..9304    +  CDS            lacZα (fragment): LacZα fragment of β-galactosidase; lacZ fragment
   9312..9767    +  rep_origin     f1 ori (sequence partly withheld): f1 bacteriophage origin of replication; arrow indicates direction of (+) strand synthesis
   9768..9819    -  misc_feature   bom (fragment): basis of mobility region from pBR322
   9898..10701   -  CDS            URA3: orotidine-5'-phosphate decarboxylase, required for uracil biosynthesis; S. cerevisiae URA3; yeast auxotrophic marker, counterselectable with 5-fluoroorotic acid (5-FOA)
  10702..10917   -  promoter       URA3 promoter: S. cerevisiae URA3
  10932..10981   -  misc_feature   bom (fragment): basis of mobility region from pBR322
  11083..1       -  CDS            rop (fragment) (across the origin): Rop protein, which maintains plasmids at low copy number; rop
>Addgene plasmid #87383 | p426_Cas9_gRNA-ARS208a | depositor full sequence | sequence record 170407 | p426_Cas9_gRNA-ARS208a sequence 11117 bps
GACGAAAGGGCCTCGTGATACGCCTATTTTTATAGGTTAATGTCATGATAATAATGGTTTCTTAGTATGA
TCCAATATCAAAGGAAATGATAGCATTGAAGGATGAGACTAATCCAATTGAGGAGTGGCAGCATATAGAA
CAGCTAAAGGGTAGTGCTGAAGGAAGCATACGATACCCCGCATGGAATGGGATAATATCACAGGAGGTAC
TAGACTACCTTTCATCCTACATAAATAGACGCATATAAGTACGCATTTAAGCATAAACACGCACTATGCC
GTTCTTCTCATGTATATATATATACAGGCAACACGCAGATATAGGTGCGACGTGAACAGTGAGCTGTATG
TGCGCAGCTCGCGTTGCATTTTCGGAAGCGCTCGTTTTCGGAAACGCTTTGAAGTTCCTATTCCGAAGTT
CCTATTCTCTAGAAAGTATAGGAACTTCAGAGCGCTTTTGAAAACCAAAAGCGCTCTGAAGACGCACTTT
CAAAAAACCAAAAACGCACCGGACTGTAACGAGCTACTAAAATATTGCGAATACCGCTTCCACAAACATT
GCTCAAAAGTATCTCTTTGCTATATATCTCTGTGCTATATCCCTATATAACCTACCCATCCACCTTTCGC
TCCTTGAACTTGCATCTAAACTCGACCTCTACATTTTTTATGTTTATCTCTAGTATTACTCTTTAGACAA
AAAAATTGTAGTAAGAACTATTCATAGAGTGAATCGAAAACAATACGAAAATGTAAACATTTCCTATACG
TAGTATATAGAGACAAAATAGAAGAAACCGTTCATAATTTTCTGACCAATGAAGAATCATCAACGCTATC
ACTTTCTGTTCACAAAGTATGCGCAATCCACATCGGTATAGAATATAATCGGGGATGCCTTTATCTTGAA
AAAATGCACCCGCAGCTTCGCTAGTAATCAGTAAACGCGGGAAGTGGAGTCAGGCTTTTTTTATGGAAGA
GAAAATAGACACCAAAGTAGCCTTCTTCTAACCTTAACGGACCTACAGTGCAAAAAGTTATCAAGAGACT
GCATTATAGAGCGCACAAAGGAGAAAAAAAGTAATCTAAGATGCTTTGTTAGAAAAATAGCGCTCTCGGG
ATGCATTTTTGTAGAACAAAAAAGAAGTATAGATTCTTTGTTGGTAAAATAGCGCTCTCGCGTTGCATTT
CTGTTCTGTAAAAATGCAGCTCAGATTCTTTGTTTGAAAAATTAGCGCTCTCGCGTTGCATTTTTGTTTT
ACAAAAATGAAGCACAGATTCTTCGTTGGTAAAATAGCGCTTTCGCGTTGCATTTCTGTTCTGTAAAAAT
GCAGCTCAGATTCTTTGTTTGAAAAATTAGCGCTCTCGCGTTGCATTTTTGTTCTACAAAATGAAGCACA
GATGCTTCGTTCAGGTGGCACTTTTCGGGGAAATGTGCGCGGAACCCCTATTTGTTTATTTTTCTAAATA
CATTCAAATATGTATCCGCTCATGAGACAATAACCCTGATAAATGCTTCAATAATATTGAAAAAGGAAGA
GTATGAGTATTCAACATTTCCGTGTCGCCCTTATTCCCTTTTTTGCGGCATTTTGCCTTCCTGTTTTTGC
TCACCCAGAAACGCTGGTGAAAGTAAAAGATGCTGAAGATCAGTTGGGTGCACGAGTGGGTTACATCGAA
CTGGATCTCAACAGCGGTAAGATCCTTGAGAGTTTTCGCCCCGAAGAACGTTTTCCAATGATGAGCACTT
TTAAAGTTCTGCTATGTGGCGCGGTATTATCCCGTATTGACGCCGGGCAAGAGCAACTCGGTCGCCGCAT
ACACTATTCTCAGAATGACTTGGTTGAGTACTCACCAGTCACAGAAAAGCATCTTACGGATGGCATGACA
GTAAGAGAATTATGCAGTGCTGCCATAACCATGAGTGATAACACTGCGGCCAACTTACTTCTGACAACGA
TCGGAGGACCGAAGGAGCTAACCGCTTTTTTGCACAACATGGGGGATCATGTAACTCGCCTTGATCGTTG
GGAACCGGAGCTGAATGAAGCCATACCAAACGACGAGCGTGACACCACGATGCCTGTAGCAATGGCAACA
ACGTTGCGCAAACTATTAACTGGCGAACTACTTACTCTAGCTTCCCGGCAACAATTAATAGACTGGATGG
AGGCGGATAAAGTTGCAGGACCACTTCTGCGCTCGGCCCTTCCGGCTGGCTGGTTTATTGCTGATAAATC
TGGAGCCGGTGAGCGTGGGTCTCGCGGTATCATTGCAGCACTGGGGCCAGATGGTAAGCCCTCCCGTATC
GTAGTTATCTACACGACGGGGAGTCAGGCAACTATGGATGAACGAAATAGACAGATCGCTGAGATAGGTG
CCTCACTGATTAAGCATTGGTAACTGTCAGACCAAGTTTACTCATATATACTTTAGATTGATTTAAAACT
TCATTTTTAATTTAAAAGGATCTAGGTGAAGATCCTTTTTGATAATCTCATGACCAAAATCCCTTAACGT
GAGTTTTCGTTCCACTGAGCGTCAGACCCCGTAGAAAAGATCAAAGGATCTTCTTGAGATCCTTTTTTTC
TGCGCGTAATCTGCTGCTTGCAAACAAAAAAACCACCGCTACCAGCGGTGGTTTGTTTGCCGGATCAAGA
GCTACCAACTCTTTTTCCGAAGGTAACTGGCTTCAGCAGAGCGCAGATACCAAATACTGTCCTTCTAGTG
TAGCCGTAGTTAGGCCACCACTTCAAGAACTCTGTAGCACCGCCTACATACCTCGCTCTGCTAATCCTGT
TACCAGTGGCTGCTGCCAGTGGCGATAAGTCGTGTCTTACCGGGTTGGACTCAAGACGATAGTTACCGGA
TAAGGCGCAGCGGTCGGGCTGAACGGGGGGTTCGTGCACACAGCCCAGCTTGGAGCGAACGACCTACACC
GAACTGAGATACCTACAGCGTGAGCTATGAGAAAGCGCCACGCTTCCCGAAGGGAGAAAGGCGGACAGGT
ATCCGGTAAGCGGCAGGGTCGGAACAGGAGAGCGCACGAGGGAGCTTCCAGGGGGAAACGCCTGGTATCT
TTATAGTCCTGTCGGGTTTCGCCACCTCTGACTTGAGCGTCGATTTTTGTGATGCTCGTCAGGGGGGCGG
AGCCTATGGAAAAACGCCAGCAACGCGGCCTTTTTACGGTTCCTGGCCTTTTGCTGGCCTTTTGCTCACA
TGTTCTTTCCTGCGTTATCCCCTGATTCTGTGGATAACCGTATTACCGCCTTTGAGTGAGCTGATACCGC
TCGCCGCAGCCGAACGACCGAGCGCAGCGAGTCAGTGAGCGAGGAAGCGGAAGAGCGCCCAATACGCAAA
CCGCCTCTCCCCGCGCGTTGGCCGATTCATTAATGCAGCTGGCACGACAGGTTTCCCGACTGGAAAGCGG
GCAGTGAGCGCAACGCAATTAATGTGAGTTACCTCACTCATTAGGCACCCCAGGCTTTACACTTTATGCT
TCCGGCTCCTATGTTGTGTGGAATTGTGAGCGGATAACAATTTCACACAGGAAACAGCTATGACCATGAT
TACGCCAAGCGCGCAATTAACCCTCACTAAAGGGAACAAAAGCTGGAGCTAGTATACTCTTTCTTCAACA
ATTAAATACTCTCGGTAGCCAAGTTGGTTTAAGGCGCAAGACTGTAATTTATCACTACGAAATCTTGAGA
TCGGGCGTTCGACTCGCCCCCGGGAGAGATGGCCGGCATGGTCCCAGCCTCCTCGCTGGCGCCGGCTGGG
CAACACCTTCGGGTGGCGAATGGGACTTTGTCCGCTAAACAAAAGATCTGTTTTAGAGCTAGAAATAGCA
AGTTAAAATAAGGCTAGTCCGTTATCAACTTGAAAAAGTGGCACCGAGTCGGTGCTTTTTTTATTTTTTG
TCACTATTGTTATGTAAAATGCCACCTCTGACAGTATGGAACGCAAACTTCTGTCTAGTGGATAGTCGAC
ATCCTTTTGTTGTTTCCGGGTGTACAATATGGACTTCCTCTTTTCTGGCAACCAAACCCATACATCGGGA
TTCCTATAATACCTTCGTTGGTCTCCCTAACATGTAGGTGGCGGAGGGGAGATATACAATAGAACAGATA
CCAGACAAGACATAATGGGCTAAACAAGACTACACCAATTACACTGCCTCATTGATGGTGGTACATAACG
AACTAATACTGTAGCCCTAGACTTGATAGCCATCATCATATCGAAGTTTCACTACCCTTTTTCCATTTGC
CATCTATTGAAGTAATAATAGGCGCATGCAACTTCTTTTCTTTTTTTTTCTTTTCTCTCTCCCCCGTTGT
TGTCTCACCATATCCGCAATGACAAAAAAATGATGGAAGACACTAAAGGAAAAAATTAACGACAAAGACA
GCACCAACAGATGTCGTTGTTCCAGAGCTGATGAGGGGTATCTCGAAGCACACGAAACTTTTTCCTTCCT
TCATTCACGCACACTACTCTCTAATGAGCAACGGTATACGGCCTTCCTTCCAGTTACTTGAATTTGAAAT
AAAAAAAAGTTTGCTGTCTTGCTATCAAGTATAAATAGACCTGCAATTATTAATCTTTTGTTTCCTCGTC
ATTGTTCTCGTTCCCTTTCTTCCTTGTTTCTTTTTCTGCACAATATTTCAAGCTATACCAAGCATACAAT
CAACTTGGAAAAAAATGGACAAGAAGTACTCCATTGGGCTCGATATCGGCACAAACAGCGTCGGTTGGGC
CGTCATTACGGACGAGTACAAGGTGCCGAGCAAAAAATTCAAAGTTCTGGGCAATACCGATCGCCACAGC
ATAAAGAAGAACCTCATTGGCGCCCTCCTGTTCGACTCCGGGGAGACGGCCGAAGCCACGCGGCTCAAAA
GAACAGCACGGCGCAGATATACCCGCAGAAAGAATCGGATCTGCTACCTGCAGGAGATCTTTAGTAATGA
GATGGCTAAGGTGGATGACTCTTTCTTCCATAGGCTGGAGGAGTCCTTTTTGGTGGAGGAGGATAAAAAG
CACGAGCGCCACCCAATCTTTGGCAATATCGTGGACGAGGTGGCGTACCATGAAAAGTACCCAACCATAT
ATCATCTGAGGAAGAAGCTTGTAGACAGTACTGATAAGGCTGACTTGCGGTTGATCTATCTCGCGCTGGC
GCATATGATCAAATTTCGGGGACACTTCCTCATCGAGGGGGACCTGAACCCAGACAACAGCGATGTCGAC
AAACTCTTTATCCAACTGGTTCAGACTTACAATCAGCTTTTCGAAGAGAACCCGATCAACGCATCCGGAG
TTGACGCCAAAGCAATCCTGAGCGCTAGGCTGTCCAAATCCCGGCGGCTCGAAAACCTCATCGCACAGCT
CCCTGGGGAGAAGAAGAACGGCCTGTTTGGTAATCTTATCGCCCTGTCACTCGGGCTGACCCCCAACTTT
AAATCTAACTTCGACCTGGCCGAAGATGCCAAGCTTCAACTGAGCAAAGACACCTACGATGATGATCTCG
ACAATCTGCTGGCCCAGATCGGCGACCAGTACGCAGACCTTTTTTTGGCGGCAAAGAACCTGTCAGACGC
CATTCTGCTGAGTGATATTCTGCGAGTGAACACGGAGATCACCAAAGCTCCGCTGAGCGCTAGTATGATC
AAGCGCTATGATGAGCACCACCAAGACTTGACTTTGCTGAAGGCCCTTGTCAGACAGCAACTGCCTGAGA
AGTACAAGGAAATTTTCTTCGATCAGTCTAAAAATGGCTACGCCGGATACATTGACGGCGGAGCAAGCCA
GGAGGAATTTTACAAATTTATTAAGCCCATCTTGGAAAAAATGGACGGCACCGAGGAGCTGCTGGTAAAG
CTTAACAGAGAAGATCTGTTGCGCAAACAGCGCACTTTCGACAATGGAAGCATCCCCCACCAGATTCACC
TGGGCGAACTGCACGCTATCCTCAGGCGGCAAGAGGATTTCTACCCCTTTTTGAAAGATAACAGGGAAAA
GATTGAGAAAATCCTCACATTTCGGATACCCTACTATGTAGGCCCCCTCGCCCGGGGAAATTCCAGATTC
GCGTGGATGACTCGCAAATCAGAAGAGACCATCACTCCCTGGAACTTCGAGGAAGTCGTGGATAAGGGGG
CCTCTGCCCAGTCCTTCATCGAAAGGATGACTAACTTTGATAAAAATCTGCCTAACGAAAAGGTGCTTCC
TAAACACTCTCTGCTGTACGAGTACTTCACAGTTTATAACGAGCTCACCAAGGTCAAATACGTCACAGAA
GGGATGAGAAAGCCAGCATTCCTGTCTGGAGAGCAGAAGAAAGCTATCGTGGACCTCCTCTTCAAGACGA
ACCGGAAAGTTACCGTGAAACAGCTCAAAGAAGACTATTTCAAAAAGATTGAATGTTTCGACTCTGTTGA
AATCAGCGGAGTGGAGGATCGCTTCAACGCATCCCTGGGAACGTATCACGATCTCCTGAAAATCATTAAA
GACAAGGACTTCCTGGACAATGAGGAGAACGAGGACATTCTTGAGGACATTGTCCTCACCCTTACGTTGT
TTGAAGATAGGGAGATGATTGAAGAACGCTTGAAAACTTACGCTCATCTCTTCGACGACAAAGTCATGAA
ACAGCTCAAGAGGCGCCGATATACAGGATGGGGGCGGCTGTCAAGAAAACTGATCAATGGGATCCGAGAC
AAGCAGAGTGGAAAGACAATCCTGGATTTTCTTAAGTCCGATGGATTTGCCAACCGGAACTTCATGCAGT
TGATCCATGATGACTCTCTCACCTTTAAGGAGGACATCCAGAAAGCACAAGTTTCTGGCCAGGGGGACAG
TCTTCACGAGCACATCGCTAATCTTGCAGGTAGCCCAGCTATCAAAAAGGGAATACTGCAGACCGTTAAG
GTCGTGGATGAACTCGTCAAAGTAATGGGAAGGCATAAGCCCGAGAATATCGTTATCGAGATGGCCCGAG
AGAACCAAACTACCCAGAAGGGACAGAAGAACAGTAGGGAAAGGATGAAGAGGATTGAAGAGGGTATAAA
AGAACTGGGGTCCCAAATCCTTAAGGAACACCCAGTTGAAAACACCCAGCTTCAGAATGAGAAGCTCTAC
CTGTACTACCTGCAGAACGGCAGGGACATGTACGTGGATCAGGAACTGGACATCAATCGGCTCTCCGACT
ACGACGTGGATCATATCGTGCCCCAGTCTTTTCTCAAAGATGATTCTATTGATAATAAAGTGTTGACAAG
ATCCGATAAAAATAGAGGGAAGAGTGATAACGTCCCCTCAGAAGAAGTTGTCAAGAAAATGAAAAATTAT
TGGCGGCAGCTGCTGAACGCCAAACTGATCACACAACGGAAGTTCGATAATCTGACTAAGGCTGAACGAG
GTGGCCTGTCTGAGTTGGATAAAGCCGGCTTCATCAAAAGGCAGCTTGTTGAGACACGCCAGATCACCAA
GCACGTGGCCCAAATTCTCGATTCACGCATGAACACCAAGTACGATGAAAATGACAAACTGATTCGAGAG
GTGAAAGTTATTACTCTGAAGTCTAAGCTGGTCTCAGATTTCAGAAAGGACTTTCAGTTTTATAAGGTGA
GAGAGATCAACAATTACCACCATGCGCATGATGCCTACCTGAATGCAGTGGTAGGCACTGCACTTATCAA
AAAATATCCCAAGCTTGAATCTGAATTTGTTTACGGAGACTATAAAGTGTACGATGTTAGGAAAATGATC
GCAAAGTCTGAGCAGGAAATAGGCAAGGCCACCGCTAAGTACTTCTTTTACAGCAATATTATGAATTTTT
TCAAGACCGAGATTACACTGGCCAATGGAGAGATTCGGAAGCGACCACTTATCGAAACAAACGGAGAAAC
AGGAGAAATCGTGTGGGACAAGGGTAGGGATTTCGCGACAGTCCGGAAGGTCCTGTCCATGCCGCAGGTG
AACATCGTTAAAAAGACCGAAGTACAGACCGGAGGCTTCTCCAAGGAAAGTATCCTCCCGAAAAGGAACA
GCGACAAGCTGATCGCACGCAAAAAAGATTGGGACCCCAAGAAATACGGCGGATTCGATTCTCCTACAGT
CGCTTACAGTGTACTGGTTGTGGCCAAAGTGGAGAAAGGGAAGTCTAAAAAACTCAAAAGCGTCAAGGAA
CTGCTGGGCATCACAATCATGGAGCGATCAAGCTTCGAAAAAAACCCCATCGACTTTCTCGAGGCGAAAG
GATATAAAGAGGTCAAAAAAGACCTCATCATTAAGCTTCCCAAGTACTCTCTCTTTGAGCTTGAAAACGG
CCGGAAACGAATGCTCGCTAGTGCGGGCGAGCTGCAGAAAGGTAACGAGCTGGCACTGCCCTCTAAATAC
GTTAATTTCTTGTATCTGGCCAGCCACTATGAAAAGCTCAAAGGGTCTCCCGAAGATAATGAGCAGAAGC
AGCTGTTCGTGGAACAACACAAACACTACCTTGATGAGATCATCGAGCAAATAAGCGAATTCTCCAAAAG
AGTGATCCTCGCCGACGCTAACCTCGATAAGGTGCTTTCTGCTTACAATAAGCACAGGGATAAGCCCATC
AGGGAGCAGGCAGAAAACATTATCCACTTGTTTACTCTGACCAACTTGGGCGCGCCTGCAGCCTTCAAGT
ACTTCGACACCACCATAGACAGAAAGCGGTACACCTCTACAAAGGAGGTCCTGGACGCCACACTGATTCA
TCAGTCAATTACGGGGCTCTATGAAACAAGAATCGACCTCTCTCAGCTCGGTGGAGACAGCAGGGCTGAC
CCCAAGAAGAAGAGGAAGGTGTGATCTCTTCTCGAGTCATGTAATTAGTTATGTCACGCTTACGTTCACG
CCCTCCCCCCACATCCGCTCTAACCGAAAAGGAAGGAGTTAGACAACCTGAAGTCTAGGTCCCTATTTAT
TTTTTTATAGTTATGTTAGTATTAAGAACGTTATTTATATTTCAAATTTTTCTTTTTTTTCTGTACAGAC
GCGTGTACGCATGTAACATTATACTGAAAACCTTGCTTGAGAAGGTTTTGGGACGCTCGAAGGCTTTAAT
TTGCGGCCGGTACCCAATTCGCCCTATAGTGAGTCGTATTACGCGCGCTCACTGGCCGTCGTTTTACAAC
GTCGTGACTGGGAAAACCCTGGCGTTACCCAACTTAATCGCCTTGCAGCACATCCCCCTTTCGCCAGCTG
GCGTAATAGCGAAGAGGCCCGCACCGATCGCCCTTCCCAACAGTTGCGCAGCCTGAATGGCGAATGGCGC
G
[124 nt withheld, positions 9312-9435]
C
[91 nt withheld, positions 9437-9527]
A
[49 nt withheld, positions 9529-9577]
CCTTTGACGTTGGAGTCCACGTTCTTT
[37 nt withheld, positions 9605-9641]
ACCCTATCTCGGTCTATTCTTTTGATTTATAAGGGATTTTGCCGATTTCGGCCTATTGGTTAAAAAATGA
GCTGATTTAACAAAAATTTAACGCGAATTTTAACAAAATATTAACGTTTACAATTTCCTGATGCGGTATT
TTCTCCTTACGCATCTGTGCGGTATTTCACACCGCATAGGGTAATAACTGATATAATTAAATTGAAGCTC
TAATTTGTGAGTTTAGTATACATGCATTTACTTATAATACAGTTTTTTAGTTTTGCTGGCCGCATCTTCT
CAAATATGCTTCCCAGCCTGCTTTTCTGTAACGTTCACCCTCTACCTTAGCATCCCTTCCCTTTGCAAAT
AGTCCTCTTCCAACAATAATAATGTCAGATCCTGTAGAGACCACATCATCCACGGTTCTATACTGTTGAC
CCAATGCGTCTCCCTTGTCATCTAAACCCACACCGGGTGTCATAATCAACCAATCGTAACCTTCATCTCT
TCCACCCATGTCTCTTTGAGCAATAAAGCCGATAACAAAATCTTTGTCGCTCTTCGCAATGTCAACAGTA
CCCTTAGTATATTCTCCAGTAGATAGGGAGCCCTTGCATGACAATTCTGCTAACATCAAAAGGCCTCTAG
GTTCCTTTGTTACTTCTTCTGCCGCCTGCTTCAAACCGCTAACAATACCTGGGCCCACCACACCGTGTGC
ATTCGTAATGTCTGCCCATTCTGCTATTCTGTATACACCCGCAGAGTACTGCAATTTGACTGTATTACCA
ATGTCAGCAAATTTTCTGTCTTCGAAGAGTAAAAAATTGTACTTGGCGGATAATGCCTTTAGCGGCTTAA
CTGTGCCCTCCATGGAAAAATCAGTCAAGATATCCACATGTGTTTTTAGTAAACAAATTTTGGGACCTAA
TGCTTCAACTAACTCCAGTAATTCCTTGGTGGTACGAACATCCAATGAAGCACACAAGTTTGTTTGCTTT
TCGTGCATGATATTAAATAGCTTGGCAGCAACAGGACTAGGATGAGTAGCAGCACGTTCCTTATATGTAG
CTTTCGACATGATTTATCTTCGTTTCCTGCAGGTTTTTGTTCTGTGCAGTTGGGTTAAGAATACTGGGCA
ATTTCATGTTTCTTCAACACTACATATGCGTATATATACCAATCTAAGTCTGTGCTCCTTCCTTCGTTCT
TCCTTCTGTTCGGAGATTACCGAATCAAAAAAATTTCAAGGAAACCGAAATCAAAAAAAAGAATAAAAAA
AAAATGATGAATTGAATTGAAAAGCTGTGGTATGGTGCACTCTCAGTACAATCTGCTCTGATGCCGCATA
GTTAAGCCAGCCCCGACACCCGCCAACACCCGCTGACGCGCCCTGACGGGCTTGTCTGCTCCCGGCATCC
GCTTACAGACAAGCTGTGACCGTCTCCGGGAGCTGCATGTGTCAGAGGTTTTCACCGTCATCACCGAAAC
GCGCGA
