Features (pLannotate 1.2.2; 22 found; start..end, strand, type, name):
     25..240     -  promoter       URA3 promoter: S. cerevisiae URA3
    248..297     -  misc_feature   bom (fragment): basis of mobility region from pBR322
    399..434     -  CDS            rop (fragment): Rop protein, which maintains plasmids at low copy number; rop
    502..1844    +  rep_origin     2μ ori: yeast 2μ plasmid origin of replication
   1871..1975    +  promoter       AmpR promoter: bla
   1976..2836    +  CDS            AmpR: β-lactamase; bla; confers resistance to ampicillin, carbenicillin, and related antibiotics
   3007..3595    +  rep_origin     ori: high-copy-number ColE1/pMB1/pBR322/pUC origin of replication
   3778..3870    +  CDS            lacI (fragment): lac repressor; lacI; The lac repressor binds to the lac operator to inhibit transcription in E. coli. This inhibition can be relieved by adding lactose or isopropyl-β-D-thiogalactopyranoside (IPTG).
   3883..3904    +  protein_bind   CAP binding site: CAP binding activates transcription in the presence of cAMP. E. coli catabolite activator protein
   3919..3949    +  promoter       lac promoter: promoter for the E. coli lac operon
   3953..3975    +  protein_bind   lac operator (fragment): The lac repressor binds to the lac operator to inhibit transcription in E. coli. This inhibition can be relieved by adding lactose or isopropyl-β-D-thiogalactopyranoside (IPTG). lac repressor encoded by lacI
   4018..4036    +  promoter       T3 promoter: promoter for bacteriophage T3 RNA polymerase
   4081..4169    +  ncRNA          tRNA: Accession: RF00005 - tRNA
   4263..4338    +  misc_RNA       gRNA scaffold: guide RNA scaffold for the Streptococcus pyogenes CRISPR/Cas9 system
   4424..5128    +  promoter       ADH1 promoter: S. cerevisiae ADH1; promoter for alcohol dehydrogenase 1
   5138..9241    +  CDS            Cas9: Cas9 (Csn1) endonuclease from the Streptococcus pyogenes Type II CRISPR/Cas system generates RNA-guided double strand breaks in DNA
   9336..9525    +  terminator     CYC1 terminator: S. cerevisiae CYC1; transcription terminator for CYC1
   9556..9574    -  promoter       T7 promoter: promoter for bacteriophage T7 RNA polymerase
   9582..9737    +  CDS            lacZα (fragment): LacZα fragment of β-galactosidase; lacZ fragment
   9741..10169   +  rep_origin     f1 ori (sequence partly withheld): f1 bacteriophage origin of replication; arrow indicates direction of (+) strand synthesis
  10197..10248   -  misc_feature   bom (fragment): basis of mobility region from pBR322
  10327..24      -  CDS            URA3 (across the origin): orotidine-5'-phosphate decarboxylase, required for uracil biosynthesis; S. cerevisiae URA3; yeast auxotrophic marker, counterselectable with 5-fluoroorotic acid (5-FOA)
>Addgene plasmid #87383 | p426_Cas9_gRNA-ARS208a | addgene full sequence | sequence record 193425 | Addgene NGS Result
TTCCTTATATGTAGCTTTCGACATGATTTATCTTCGTTTCCTGCAGGTTTTTGTTCTGTGCAGTTGGGTT
AAGAATACTGGGCAATTTCATGTTTCTTCAACACTACATATGCGTATATATACCAATCTAAGTCTGTGCT
CCTTCCTTCGTTCTTCCTTCTGTTCGGAGATTACCGAATCAAAAAAATTTCAAGGAAACCGAAATCAAAA
AAAAGAATAAAAAAAAAATGATGAATTGAAAAGGTGGTATGGTGCACTCTCAGTACAATCTGCTCTGATG
CCGCATAGTTAAGCCAGCCCCGACACCCGCCAACACCCGCTGACGCGCCCTGACGGGCTTGTCTGCTCCC
GGCATCCGCTTACAGACAAGCTGTGACCGTCTCCGGGAGCTGCATGTGTCAGAGGTTTTCACCGTCATCA
CCGAAACGCGCGAGACGAAAGGGCCTCGTGATACGCCTATTTTTATAGGTTAATGTCATGATAATAATGG
TTTCTTAGTATGATCCAATATCAAAGGAAATGATAGCATTGAAGGATGAGACTAATCCAATTGAGGAGTG
GCAGCATATAGAACAGCTAAAGGGTAGTGCTGAAGGAAGCATACGATACCCCGCATGGAATGGGATAATA
TCACAGGAGGTACTAGACTACCTTTCATCCTACATAAATAGACGCATATAAGTACGCATTTAAGCATAAA
CACGCACTATGCCGTTCTTCTCATGTATATATATATACAGGCAACACGCAGATATAGGTGCGACGTGAAC
AGTGAGCTGTATGTGCGCAGCTCGCGTTGCATTTTCGGAAGCGCTCGTTTTCGGAAACGCTTTGAAGTTC
CTATTCCGAAGTTCCTATTCTCTAGAAAGTATAGGAACTTCAGAGCGCTTTTGAAAACCAAAAGCGCTCT
GAAGACGCACTTTCAAAAAACCAAAAACGCACCGGACTGTAACGAGCTACTAAAATATTGCGAATACCGC
TTCCACAAACATTGCTCAAAAGTATCTCTTTGCTATATATCTCTGTGCTATATCCCTATATAACCTACCC
ATCCACCTTTCGCTCCTTGAACTTGCATCTAAACTCGACCTCTACATTTTTTATGTTTATCTCTAGTATT
ACTCTTTAGACAAAAAAATTGTAGTAAGAACTATTCATAGAGTGAATCGAAAACAATACGAAAATGTAAA
CATTTCCTATACGTAGTATATAGAGACAAAATAGAAGAAACCGTTCATAATTTTCTGACCAATGAAGAAT
CATCAACGCTATCACTTTCTGTTCACAAAGTATGCGCAATCCACATCGGTATAGAATATAATCGGGGATG
CCTTTATCTTGAAAAAATGCACCCGCAGCTTCGCTAGTAATCAGTAAACGCGGGAAGTGGAGTCAGGCTT
TTTTTATGGAAGAGAAAATAGACACCAAAGTAGCCTTCTTCTAACCTTAACGGACCTACAGTGCAAAAAG
TTATCAAGAGACTGCATTATAGAGCGCACAAAGGAGAAAAAAAGTAATCTAAGATGCTTTGTTAGAAAAA
TAGCGCTCTCGGGATGCATTTTTGTAGAACAAAAAAGAAGTATAGATTCTTTGTTGGTAAAATAGCGCTC
TCGCGTTGCATTTCTGTTCTGTAAAAATGCAGCTCAGATTCTTTGTTTGAAAAATTAGCGCTCTCGCGTT
GCATTTTTGTTTTACAAAAATGAAGCACAGATTCTTCGTTGGTAAAATAGCGCTTTCGCGTTGCATTTCT
GTTCTGTAAAAATGCAGCTCAGATTCTTTGTTTGAAAAATTAGCGCTCTCGCGTTGCATTTTTGTTCTAC
AAAATGAAGCACAGATGCTTCGTTCAGGTGGCACTTTTCGGGGAAATGTGCGCGGAACCCCTATTTGTTT
ATTTTTCTAAATACATTCAAATATGTATCCGCTCATGAGACAATAACCCTGATAAATGCTTCAATAATAT
TGAAAAAGGAAGAGTATGAGTATTCAACATTTCCGTGTCGCCCTTATTCCCTTTTTTGCGGCATTTTGCC
TTCCTGTTTTTGCTCACCCAGAAACGCTGGTGAAAGTAAAAGATGCTGAAGATCAGTTGGGTGCACGAGT
GGGTTACATCGAACTGGATCTCAACAGCGGTAAGATCCTTGAGAGTTTTCGCCCCGAAGAACGTTTTCCA
ATGATGAGCACTTTTAAAGTTCTGCTATGTGGCGCGGTATTATCCCGTATTGACGCCGGGCAAGAGCAAC
TCGGTCGCCGCATACACTATTCTCAGAATGACTTGGTTGAGTACTCACCAGTCACAGAAAAGCATCTTAC
GGATGGCATGACAGTAAGAGAATTATGCAGTGCTGCCATAACCATGAGTGATAACACTGCGGCCAACTTA
CTTCTGACAACGATCGGAGGACCGAAGGAGCTAACCGCTTTTTTGCACAACATGGGGGATCATGTAACTC
GCCTTGATCGTTGGGAACCGGAGCTGAATGAAGCCATACCAAACGACGAGCGTGACACCACGATGCCTGT
AGCAATGGCAACAACGTTGCGCAAACTATTAACTGGCGAACTACTTACTCTAGCTTCCCGGCAACAATTA
ATAGACTGGATGGAGGCGGATAAAGTTGCAGGACCACTTCTGCGCTCGGCCCTTCCGGCTGGCTGGTTTA
TTGCTGATAAATCTGGAGCCGGTGAGCGTGGGTCTCGCGGTATCATTGCAGCACTGGGGCCAGATGGTAA
GCCCTCCCGTATCGTAGTTATCTACACGACGGGGAGTCAGGCAACTATGGATGAACGAAATAGACAGATC
GCTGAGATAGGTGCCTCACTGATTAAGCATTGGTAACTGTCAGACCAAGTTTACTCATATATACTTTAGA
TTGATTTAAAACTTCATTTTTAATTTAAAAGGATCTAGGTGAAGATCCTTTTTGATAATCTCATGACCAA
AATCCCTTAACGTGAGTTTTCGTTCCACTGAGCGTCAGACCCCGTAGAAAAGATCAAAGGATCTTCTTGA
GATCCTTTTTTTCTGCGCGTAATCTGCTGCTTGCAAACAAAAAAACCACCGCTACCAGCGGTGGTTTGTT
TGCCGGATCAAGAGCTACCAACTCTTTTTCCGAAGGTAACTGGCTTCAGCAGAGCGCAGATACCAAATAC
TGTTCTTCTAGTGTAGCCGTAGTTAGGCCACCACTTCAAGAACTCTGTAGCACCGCCTACATACCTCGCT
CTGCTAATCCTGTTACCAGTGGCTGCTGCCAGTGGCGATAAGTCGTGTCTTACCGGGTTGGACTCAAGAC
GATAGTTACCGGATAAGGCGCAGCGGTCGGGCTGAACGGGGGGTTCGTGCACACAGCCCAGCTTGGAGCG
AACGACCTACACCGAACTGAGATACCTACAGCGTGAGCTATGAGAAAGCGCCACGCTTCCCGAAGGGAGA
AAGGCGGACAGGTATCCGGTAAGCGGCAGGGTCGGAACAGGAGAGCGCACGAGGGAGCTTCCAGGGGGAA
ACGCCTGGTATCTTTATAGTCCTGTCGGGTTTCGCCACCTCTGACTTGAGCGTCGATTTTTGTGATGCTC
GTCAGGGGGGCGGAGCCTATGGAAAAACGCCAGCAACGCGGCCTTTTTACGGTTCCTGGCCTTTTGCTGG
CCTTTTGCTCACATGTTCTTTCCTGCGTTATCCCCTGATTCTGTGGATAACCGTATTACCGCCTTTGAGT
GAGCTGATACCGCTCGCCGCAGCCGAACGACCGAGCGCAGCGAGTCAGTGAGCGAGGAAGCGGAAGAGCG
CCCAATACGCAAACCGCCTCTCCCCGCGCGTTGGCCGATTCATTAATGCAGCTGGCACGACAGGTTTCCC
GACTGGAAAGCGGGCAGTGAGCGCAACGCAATTAATGTGAGTTAGCTCACTCATTAGGCACCCCAGGCTT
TACACTTTATGCTTCCGGCTCGTATGTTGTGTGGAATTGTGAGCGGATAACAATTTCACACAGGAAACAG
CTATGACCATGATTACGCCAAGCGCGCAATTAACCCTCACTAAAGGGAACAAAAGCTGGAGCTAGTATAC
TCTTTCTTCAACAATTAAATACTCTCGGTAGCCAAGTTGGTTTAAGGCGCAAGACTGTAATTTATCACTA
CGAAATCTTGAGATCGGGCGTTCGACTCGCCCCCGGGAGAGATGGCCGGCATGGTCCCAGCCTCCTCGCT
GGCGCCGGCTGGGCAACACCTTCGGGTGGCGAATGGGACTTTGTCCGCTAAACAAAAGATCTGTTTTAGA
GCTAGAAATAGCAAGTTAAAATAAGGCTAGTCCGTTATCAACTTGAAAAAGTGGCACCGAGTCGGTGCTT
TTTTTATTTTTTGTCACTATTGTTATGTAAAATGCCACCTCTGACAGTATGGAACGCAAACTTCTGTCTA
GTGGATAGTCGACATCCTTTTGTTGTTTCCGGGTGTACAATATGGACTTCCTCTTTTCTGGCAACCAAAC
CCATACATCGGGATTCCTATAATACCTTCGTTGGTCTCCCTAACATGTAGGTGGCGGAGGGGAGATATAC
AATAGAACAGATACCAGACAAGACATAATGGGCTAAACAAGACTACACCAATTACACTGCCTCATTGATG
GTGGTACATAACGAACTAATACTGTAGCCCTAGACTTGATAGCCATCATCATATCGAAGTTTCACTACCC
TTTTTCCATTTGCCATCTATTGAAGTAATAATAGGCGCATGCAACTTCTTTTCTTTTTTTTTCTTTTCTC
TCTCCCCCGTTGTTGTCTCACCATATCCGCAATGACAAAAAAATGATGGAAGACACTAAAGGAAAAAATT
AACGACAAAGACAGCACCAACAGATGTCGTTGTTCCAGAGCTGATGAGGGGTATCTCGAAGCACACGAAA
CTTTTTCCTTCCTTCATTCACGCACACTACTCTCTAATGAGCAACGGTATACGGCCTTCCTTCCAGTTAC
TTGAATTTGAAATAAAAAAAAGTTTGCTGTCTTGCTATCAAGTATAAATAGACCTGCAATTATTAATCTT
TTGTTTCCTCGTCATTGTTCTCGTTCCCTTTCTTCCTTGTTTCTTTTTCTGCACAATATTTCAAGCTATA
CCAAGCATACAATCAACTTGGAAAAAAATGGACAAGAAGTACTCCATTGGGCTCGATATCGGCACAAACA
GCGTCGGTTGGGCCGTCATTACGGACGAGTACAAGGTGCCGAGCAAAAAATTCAAAGTTCTGGGCAATAC
CGATCGCCACAGCATAAAGAAGAACCTCATTGGCGCCCTCCTGTTCGACTCCGGGGAGACGGCCGAAGCC
ACGCGGCTCAAAAGAACAGCACGGCGCAGATATACCCGCAGAAAGAATCGGATCTGCTACCTGCAGGAGA
TCTTTAGTAATGAGATGGCTAAGGTGGATGACTCTTTCTTCCATAGGCTGGAGGAGTCCTTTTTGGTGGA
GGAGGATAAAAAGAACGAGCGCCACCCAATCTTTGGCAATATCGTGGACGAGGTGGCGTACCATGAAAAG
TACCCAACCATATATCATCTGAGGAAGAAGCTTGTAGACAGTACTGATAAGGCTGACTTGCGGTTGATCT
ATCTCGCGCTGGCGCATATGATCAAATTTCGGGGACACTTCCTCATCGAGGGGGACCTGAACCCAGACAA
CAGCGATGTCGACAAACTCTTTATCCAACTGGTTCAGACTTACAATCAGCTTTTCGAAGAGAACCCGATC
AACGCATCCGGAGTTGACGCCAAAGCAATCCTGAGCGCTAGGCTGTCCAAATCCCGGCGGCTCGAAAACC
TCATCGCACAGCTCCCTGGGGAGAAGAAGAACGGCCTGTTTGGTAATCTTATCGCCCTGTCACTCGGGCT
GACCCCCAACTTTAAATCTAACTTCGACCTGGCCGAAGATGCCAAGCTTCAACTGAGCAAAGACACCTAC
GATGATGATCTCGACAATCTGCTGGCCCAGATCGGCGACCAGTACGCAGACCTTTTTTTGGCGGCAAAGA
ACCTGTCAGACGCCATTCTGCTGAGTGATATTCTGCGAGTGAACACGGAGATCACCAAAGCTCCGCTGAG
CGCTAGTATGATCAAGCGCTATGATGAGCACCACCAAGACTTGACTTTGCTGAAGGCCCTTGTCAGACAG
CAACTGCCTGAGAAGTACAAGGAAATTTTCTTCGATCAGTCTAAAAATGGCTACGCCGGATACATTGACG
GCGGAGCAAGCCAGGAGGAATTTTACAAATTTATTAAGCCCATCTTGGAAAAAATGGACGGCACCGAGGA
GCTGCTGGTAAAGCTTAACAGAGAAGATCTGTTGCGCAAACAGCGCACTTTCGACAATGGAAGCATCCCC
CACCAGATTCACCTGGGCGAACTGCACGCTATCCTCAGGCGGCAAGAGGATTTCTACCCCTTTTTGAAAG
ATAACAGGGAAAAGATTGAGAAAATCCTCACATTTCGGATACCCTACTATGTAGGCCCCCTCGCCCGGGG
AAATTCCAGATTCGCGTGGATGACTCGCAAATCAGAAGAGACCATCACTCCCTGGAACTTCGAGGAAGTC
GTGGATAAGGGGGCCTCTGCCCAGTCCTTCATCGAAAGGATGACTAACTTTGATAAAAATCTGCCTAACG
AAAAGGTGCTTCCTAAACACTCTCTGCTGTACGAGTACTTCACAGTTTATAACGAGCTCACCAAGGTCAA
ATACGTCACAGAAGGGATGAGAAAGCCAGCATTCCTGTCTGGAGAGCAGAAGAAAGCTATCGTGGACCTC
CTCTTCAAGACGAACCGGAAAGTTACCGTGAAACAGCTCAAAGAAGACTATTTCAAAAAGATTGAATGTT
TCGACTCTGTTGAAATCAGCGGAGTGGAGGATCGCTTCAACGCATCCCTGGGAACGTATCACGATCTCCT
GAAAATCATTAAAGACAAGGACTTCCTGGACAATGAGGAGAACGAGGACATTCTTGAGGACATTGTCCTC
ACCCTTACGTTGTTTGAAGATAGGGAGATGATTGAAGAACGCTTGAAAACTTACGCTCATCTCTTCGACG
ACAAAGTCATGAAACAGCTCAAGAGGCGCCGATATACAGGATGGGGGCGGCTGTCAAGAAAACTGATCAA
TGGGATCCGAGACAAGCAGAGTGGAAAGACAATCCTGGATTTTCTTAAGTCCGATGGATTTGCCAACCGG
AACTTCATGCAGTTGATCCATGATGACTCTCTCACCTTTAAGGAGGACATCCAGAAAGCACAAGTTTCTG
GCCAGGGGGACAGTCTTCACGAGCACATCGCTAATCTTGCAGGTAGCCCAGCTATCAAAAAGGGAATACT
GCAGACCGTTAAGGTCGTGGATGAACTCGTCAAAGTAATGGGAAGGCATAAGCCCGAGAATATCGTTATC
GAGATGGCCCGAGAGAACCAAACTACCCAGAAGGGACAGAAGAACAGTAGGGAAAGGATGAAGAGGATTG
AAGAGGGTATAAAAGAACTGGGGTCCCAAATCCTTAAGGAACACCCAGTTGAAAACACCCAGCTTCAGAA
TGAGAAGCTCTACCTGTACTACCTGCAGAACGGCAGGGACATGTACGTGGATCAGGAACTGGACATCAAT
CGGCTCTCCGACTACGACGTGGATCATATCGTGCCCCAGTCTTTTCTCAAAGATGATTCTATTGATAATA
AAGTGTTGACAAGATCCGATAAAAATAGAGGGAAGAGTGATAACGTCCCCTCAGAAGAAGTTGTCAAGAA
AATGAAAAATTATTGGCGGCAGCTGCTGAACGCCAAACTGATCACACAACGGAAGTTCGATAATCTGACT
AAGGCTGAACGAGGTGGCCTGTCTGAGTTGGATAAAGCCGGCTTCATCAAAAGGCAGCTTGTTGAGACAC
GCCAGATCACCAAGCACGTGGCCCAAATTCTCGATTCACGCATGAACACCAAGTACGATGAAAATGACAA
ACTGATTCGAGAGGTGAAAGTTATTACTCTGAAGTCTAAGCTGGTCTCAGATTTCAGAAAGGACTTTCAG
TTTTATAAGGTGAGAGAGATCAACAATTACCACCATGCGCATGATGCCTACCTGAATGCAGTGGTAGGCA
CTGCACTTATCAAAAAATATCCCAAGCTTGAATCTGAATTTGTTTACGGAGACTATAAAGTGTACGATGT
TAGGAAAATGATCGCAAAGTCTGAGCAGGAAATAGGCAAGGCCACCGCTAAGTACTTCTTTTACAGCAAT
ATTATGAATTTTTTCAAGACCGAGATTACACTGGCCAATGGAGAGATTCGGAAGCGACCACTTATCGAAA
CAAACGGAGAAACAGGAGAAATCGTGTGGGACAAGGGTAGGGATTTCGCGACAGTCCGGAAGGTCCTGTC
CATGCCGCAGGTGAACATCGTTAAAAAGACCGAAGTACAGACCGGAGGCTTCTCCAAGGAAAGTATCCTC
CCGAAAAGGAACAGCGACAAGCTGATCGCACGCAAAAAAGATTGGGACCCCAAGAAATACGGCGGATTCG
ATTCTCCTACAGTCGCTTACAGTGTACTGGTTGTGGCCAAAGTGGAGAAAGGGAAGTCTAAAAAACTCAA
AAGCGTCAAGGAACTGCTGGGCATCACAATCATGGAGCGATCAAGCTTCGAAAAAAACCCCATCGACTTT
CTCGAGGCGAAAGGATATAAAGAGGTCAAAAAAGACCTCATCATTAAGCTTCCCAAGTACTCTCTCTTTG
AGCTTGAAAACGGCCGGAAACGAATGCTCGCTAGTGCGGGCGAGCTGCAGAAAGGTAACGAGCTGGCACT
GCCCTCTAAATACGTTAATTTCTTGTATCTGGCCAGCCACTATGAAAAGCTCAAAGGGTCTCCCGAAGAT
AATGAGCAGAAGCAGCTGTTCGTGGAACAACACAAACACTACCTTGATGAGATCATCGAGCAAATAAGCG
AATTCTCCAAAAGAGTGATCCTCGCCGACGCTAACCTCGATAAGGTGCTTTCTGCTTACAATAAGCACAG
GGATAAGCCCATCAGGGAGCAGGCAGAAAACATTATCTACTTGTTTACTCTGACCAACTTGGGCGCGCCT
GCAGCCTTCAAGTACTTCGACACCACCATAGACAGAAAGCGGTACACCTCTACAAAGGAGGTCCTGGACG
CCACACTGATTCATCAGTCAATTACGGGGCTCTATGAAACAAGAATCGACCTCTCTCAGCTCGGTGGAGA
CAGCAGGGCTGACCCCAAGAAGAAGAGGAAGGTGTGATCTCTTCTCGAGTCATGTAATTAGTTATGTCAC
GCTTACGTTCACGCCCTCCCCCCACATCCGCTCTAACCGAAAAGGAAGGAGTTAGACAACCTGAAGTCTA
GGTCCCTATTTATTTTTTTATAGTTATGTTAGTATTAAGAACGTTATTTATATTTCAAATTTTTCTTTTT
TTTCTGTACAGACGCGTGTACGCATGTAACATTATACTGAAAACCTTGCTTGAGAAGGTTTTGGGACGCT
CGAAGGCTTTAATTTGCGGCCGGTACCCAATTCGCCCTATAGTGAGTCGTATTACGCGCGCTCACTGGCC
GTCGTTTTACAACGTCGTGACTGGGAAAACCCTGGCGTTACCCAACTTAATCGCCTTGCAGCACATCCCC
CTTTCGCCAGCTGGCGTAATAGCGAAGAGGCCCGCACCGATCGCCCTTCCCAACAGTTGCGCAGCCTGAA
TGGCGAATGG
[124 nt withheld, positions 9741-9864]
C
[91 nt withheld, positions 9866-9956]
A
[49 nt withheld, positions 9958-10006]
CCTTTGACGTTGGAGTCCACGTTCTTT
[37 nt withheld, positions 10034-10070]
ACCCTATCTCGGTCTATTCTTTTGATTTATAAGGGATTTTGCCGATTTCGGCCTATTGGTTAAAAAATGA
GCTGATTTAACAAAAATTTAACGCGAATTTTAACAAAATATTAACGCTTACAATTTCCTGATGCGGTATT
TTCTCCTTACGCATCTGTGCGGTATTTCACACCGCATAGGGTAATAACTGATATAATTAAATTGAAGCTC
TAATTTGTGAGTTTAGTATACATGCATTTACTTATAATACAGTTTTTTAGTTTTGCTGGCCGCATCTTCT
CAAATATGCTTCCCAGCCTGCTTTTCTGTAACGTTCACCCTCTACCTTAGCATCCCTTCCCTTTGCAAAT
AGTCCTCTTCCAACAATAATAATGTCAGATCCTGTAGAGACCACATCATCCACGGTTCTATACTGTTGAC
CCAATGCGTCTCCCTTGTCATCTAAACCCACACCGGGTGTCATAATCAACCAATCGTAACCTTCATCTCT
TCCACCCATGTCTCTTTGAGCAATAAAGCCGATAACAAAATCTTTGTCGCTCTTCGCAATGTCAACAGTA
CCCTTAGTATATTCTCCAGTAGATAGGGAGCCCTTGCATGACAATTCTGCTAACATCAAAAGGCCTCTAG
GTTCCTTTGTTACTTCTTCTGCCGCCTGCTTCAAACCGCTAACAATACCTGGGCCCACCACACCGTGTGC
ATTCGTAATGTCTGCCCATTCTGCTATTCTGTATACACCCGCAGAGTACTGCAATTTGACTGTATTACCA
ATGTCAGCAAATTTTCTGTCTTCGAAGAGTAAAAAATTGTACTTGGCGGATAATGCCTTTAGCGGCTTAA
CTGTGCCCTCCATGGAAAAATCAGTCAAGATATCCACATGTGTTTTTAGTAAACAAATTTTGGGACCTAA
TGCTTCAACTAACTCCAGTAATTCCTTGGTGGTACGAACATCCAATGAAGCACACAAGTTTGTTTGCTTT
TCGTGCATGATATTAAATAGCTTGGCAGCAACAGGACTAGGATGAGTAGCAGCACG
